Addgene plasmid #57571: tdEos-Actin-C-18
Purpose: Localization: Actin, Excitation: 505 / 569, Emission: 516 / 581
Depositing lab: Michael Davidson. Depositing organization: Florida State University, Tallahassee. Publication: Interferometric fluorescent super-resolution microscopy resolves 3D cellular ultrastructure. Shtengel G, Galbraith JA, Galbraith CG, Lippincott-Schwartz J, Gillette JM, Manley S, Sougrat R, Waterman CM, Kanchanawong P, Davidson MW, Fetter RD, Hess HF. Proc Natl Acad Sci U S A. 2009 Mar 3;106(9):3125-30. doi: 10.1073/pnas.0813131106. Epub 2009 Feb 6. PubMed 19202073.
Backbone
  Vector backbone: tdEos-C1
  Backbone size w/o insert (bp): 4750
  Vector type: Mammalian Expression
  Selectable markers: Neomycin (select with G418)
Growth in bacteria
  Bacterial resistance: Kanamycin, 50 μg/mL
  Growth temperature: 37°C
  Growth strain: DH5alpha
  Copy number: High Copy
Gene/Insert
  Gene/Insert name: Actin (alt name: NM_001101.3)
  Species: H. sapiens (human)
  Entrez Gene: ACTB (a.k.a. BKRNS, BNS, BRWS1, CSMH, DDS1, PS1TP5BP1, THC8)
  Promoter: CMV
  Tag / fusion protein: tdEos (N terminal on backbone)
  Cloning method: Unknown
  Sequencing primers: 5′ CMV-F; 3′ SV40pA-R
Terms and licenses: Academic/Nonprofit Terms; Industry Terms
Depositor comments: . Excitation = 505 / 569; Emission = 516 / 581
How to cite: tdEos-Actin-C-18 was a gift from Michael Davidson (Addgene plasmid # 57571 ; http://n2t.net/addgene:57571 ; RRID:Addgene_57571)
