[The description below was written by a language model from this plasmid's Addgene catalogue record.]
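Description:
tdEos-Actin-C-18 is a mammalian expression plasmid built on the tdEos-C1 backbone (about 4.75 kb without insert) that encodes human beta-actin (ACTB) fused to the fluorescent protein tdEos. Expression is driven by the CMV promoter, a strong constitutive promoter in most mammalian cell lines. The tdEos tag is supplied by the backbone and sits at the N terminus of actin. The listing of an SV40 polyadenylation-region sequencing primer suggests an SV40 poly(A) signal downstream of the fusion. The "C-18" in the name probably refers to the C-type vector layout and a linker between tag and actin, but the record does not define it. The plasmid is maintained at high copy in E. coli under kanamycin selection, and it carries a neomycin resistance marker so that stably transfected mammalian cells can be selected with G418. No feature table is provided, so the origin of replication and the exact linker and junction details are not stated, and the cloning method is recorded as unknown.

tdEos is a tandem-dimer form of the green-to-red photoconvertible protein Eos. This explains the paired spectral values in the record: excitation/emission of 505/516 nm for the green state and 569/581 nm for the photoconverted red state. Fusing it to actin labels the actin cytoskeleton in transfected cells. Photoconversion lets subsets of molecules be switched and localized individually, which suits the construct to single-molecule localization methods. This matches the associated publication on interferometric super-resolution fluorescence microscopy of three-dimensional cellular ultrastructure. It can also serve as a conventional actin localization marker or for photoconversion-based tracking of actin structures.
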