>Addgene plasmid #57571 | tdEos-Actin-C-18 | depositor partial sequence | sequence record 88719 | insert sequence
ACGTCAGATCCGCTAGCGCTACCGGTCGCCACCATGAGTGCGATTAAGCCAGACATGAAGATCAACCTCC
GTATGGAAGGCAACGTAAACGGGCACCACTTTGTGATCGACGGAGATGGTACAGGCAAGCCTTTTGAGGG
AAAACAGAGTATGGATCTTGAAGTCAAAGAGGGCGGACCTCTGCCTTTTGCCTTTGATATCCTGACCACT
GCATTCCATTACGGCAACAGGGTATTCGCCGAATATCCAGACCACATACAAGACTATTTTAAGCAGTCGT
TTCCTAAGGGGTATTCGTGGGAACGAAGCTTGACTTTCGAAGACGGGGGCATTTGCATTGCCAGAAACGA
CATAACAATGGAAGGGGACACTTTCTATAATAAAGTTCGATTTCACGGTGTAAACTTTCCCGCCAATGGT
CCAGTTATGCAGAAGAAGACGCTGAAATGGGAGCCCTCCACTGAGAAAATGTATGTGCGTGATGGAGTGC
TGACTGGTGATATTCGCATGGCTTTGTTGCTTGAAGGAAATGCCCATTACCGATGTGACTTCAGAACTAC
TTACAAAGCTAAGGAGAAGGGTGTCAAGTTACCAGGCTACCACTTTGTGGACCACTGCATTGAGATTTTA
AGCCATGACAAAGATTACAACAAGGTTAAGCTGTATGAGCATGCTGTTGCTCATTCTGGATTGCCTGACA
ATGCCAGACGATCCGGTAGCGGTCACGGTACTGGTTCTACTGGTTCTGGTTCTTCTGAGAGTGCGATTAA
GCCAGACATGAAGATCAACCTCCGTATGGAAGGCAACGTAAACGGGCACCACTTTGTGATCGACGGAGAT
GGTACAGGCAAGCCTTTTGAGGGAAAACAGAGTATGGATCTTGAAGTCAAAGAGGGCGGACCTCTGCCTT
TTGCCTTTGATATCCTGACCACTGCATTCCATTACGGCAACAGGGTATTCGCCGAATATCCAGACCACAT
ACAAGACTATTTTAAGCAGTCGTTTCCTAAGGGGTATTCGTGGGAACGAAGCTTGACTTTCGAAGACGGG
GGCATTTGCATTGCCAGAAACGACATAACAATGGAAGGGGACACTTTCTATAATAAAGTTCGATTTCACG
GTGTAAACTTTCCCGCCAATGGTCCAGTTATGCAGAAGAAGACGCTGAAATGGGAGCCCTCCACTGAGAA
AATGTATGTGCGTGATGGAGTGCTGACTGGTGATATTCGCATGGCTTTGTTGCTTGAAGGAAATGCCCAT
TACCGATGTGACTTCAGAACTACTTACAAAGCTAAGGAGAAGGGTGTCAAGTTACCAGGCTACCACTTTG
TGGACCACTGCATTGAGATTTTAAGCCATGACAAAGATTACAACAAGGTTAAGCTGTATGAGCATGCTGT
TGCTCATTCTGGATTGCCTGACAATGCCAGACGATCCGGACTCAGATCTGGCAGCGGTGGAGGCAGCGCA
TCCGGCGGAAGCGGAAGCGATGATGATATCGCCGCGCTCGTCGTCGACAACGGCTCCGGCATGTGCAAGG
CCGGCTTCGCGGGCGACGATGCCCCCCGGGCCGTCTTCCCCTCCATCGTGGGGCGCCCCAGGCACCAGGG
CGTGATGGTGGGCATGGGTCAGAAGGATTCCTATGTGGGCGACGAGGCCCAGAGCAAGAGAGGCATCCTC
ACCCTGAAGTACCCCATCGAGCACGGCATCGTCACCAACTGGGACGACATGGAGAAAATCTGGCACCACA
CCTTCTACAATGAGCTGCGTGTGGCTCCCGAGGAGCACCCCGTGCTGCTGACCGAGGCCCCCCTGAACCC
CAAGGCCAACCGCGAGAAGATGACCCAGATCATGTTTGAGACCTTCAACACCCCAGCCATGTACGTTGCT
ATCCAGGCTGTGCTATCCCTGTACGCCTCTGGCCGTACCACTGGCATCGTGATGGACTCCGGTGACGGGG
TCACCCACACTGTGCCCATCTACGAGGGGTATGCCCTCCCCCATGCCATCCTGCGTCTGGACCTGGCTGG
CCGGGACCTGACTGACTACCTCATGAAGATCCTCACCGAGCGCGGCTACAGCTTCACCACCACGGCCGAG
CGGGAAATCGTGCGTGACATTAAGGAGAAGCTGTGCTACGTCGCCCTGGACTTCGAGCAAGAGATGGCCA
CGGCTGCTTCCAGCTCCTCCCTGGAGAAGAGCTACGAGCTGCCTGACGGCCAGGTCATCACCATTGGCAA
TGAGCGGTTCCGCTGCCCTGAGGCACTCTTCCAGCCTTCCTTCCTGGGCATGGAGTCCTGTGGCATCCAC
GAAACTACCTTCAACTCCATCATGAAGTGTGACGTGGACATCCGCAAAGACCTGTACGCCAACACAGTGC
TGTCTGGCGGCACCACCATGTACCCTGGCATTGCCGACAGGATGCAGAAGGAGATCACTGCCCTGGCACC
CAGCACAATGAAGATCAAGATCATTGCTCCTCCTGAGCGCAAGTACTCCGTGTGGATCGGCGGCTCCATC
CTGGCCTCGCTGTCCACCTTCCAGCAGATGTGGATCAGCAAGCAGGAGTATGACGAGTCCGGCCCCTCCA
TCGTCCACCGCAAATGCTTCTAGGGATCCACCGGATCTAGATAACTGATCATAATCAGCCATACCACATT
G
