>Addgene plasmid #57571 | tdEos-Actin-C-18 | addgene partial sequence | sequence record 158950 | SV40pA-R 5'-GAAATTTGTGATGCTATTGC-3'
ACAAGTTAACAACAACAATTGCATTCATTTTATGTTTCAGGTTCAGGGGGAGGTGTGGGAGGTTTTTTAA
AGCAAGTAAAACCTCTACAAATGTGGTATGGCTGATTATGATCAGTTATCTAGATCCGGTGGATCCCTAG
AAGCATTTGCGGTGGACGATGGAGGGGCCGGACTCGTCATACTCCTGCTTGCTGATCCACATCTGCTGGA
AGGTGGACAGCGAGGCCAGGATGGAGCCGCCGATCCACACGGAGTACTTGCGCTCAGGAGGAGCAATGAT
CTTGATCTTCATTGTGCTGGGTGCCAGGGCAGTGATCTCCTTCTGCATCCTGTCGGCAATGCCAGGGTAC
ATGGTGGTGCCGCCAGACAGCACTGTGTTGGCGTACAGGTCTTTGCGGATGTCCACGTCACACTTCATGA
TGGAGTTGAAGGTAGTTTCGTGGATGCCACAGGACTCCATGCCCAGGAAGGAAGGCTGGAAGAGTGCCTC
AGGGCAGCGGAACCGCTCATTGCCAATGGTGATGACCTGGCCGTCAGGCAGCTCGTAGCTCTTCTCCAGG
GAGGAGCTGGAAGCAGCCGTGGCCATCTCTTGCTCGAAGTCCAGGGCGACGTAGCACAGCTTCTCCTTAA
TGTCACGCACGATTTCCCGCTCGGCCGTGGTGGTGAAGCTGTAGCCGCGCTCGGTGAGGATCTTCATGAG
GTAGTCAGTCAGGTCCCGGCCAGCCAGGTCCAGACGCAGGATGGCATGGGGGAGGGCATACCCCTCGTAG
ATGGGCACAGTGTGGGTGACCCCGTCACCGGAGTCCATCACGATGCCAGTGGTACGGCCAGAGGCGTACA
GGGATAGCACAGC
