>Addgene plasmid #57571 | tdEos-Actin-C-18 | addgene partial sequence | sequence record 160224 | CMV-F 5'-CGCAAATGGGCGGTAGGCGTG-3'
AGCAGAGCTGGTTTAGTGACCGTCAGATCCGCTAGCGCTACCGGTCGCCACCATGAGTGCGATTAAGCCA
GACATGAAGATCAACCTCCGTATGGAAGGCAACGTAAACGGGCACCACTTTGTGATCGACGGAGATGGTA
CAGGCAAGCCTTTTGAGGGAAAACAGAGTATGGATCTTGAAGTCAAAGAGGGCGGACCTCTGCCTTTTGC
CTTTGATATCCTGACCACTGCATTCCATTACGGCAACAGGGTATTCGCCGAATATCCAGACCACATACAA
GACTATTTTAAGCAGTCGTTTCCTAAGGGGTATTCGTGGGAACGAAGCTTGACTTTCGAAGACGGGGGCA
TTTGCATTGCCAGAAACGACATAACAATGGAAGGGGACACTTTCTATAATAAAGTTCGATTTCACGGTGT
AAACTTTCCCGCCAATGGTCCAGTTATGCAGAAGAAGACGCTGAAATGGGAGCCCTCCACTGAGAAAATG
TATGTGCGTGATGGAGTGCTGACTGGTGATATTCGCATGGCTTTGTTGCTTGAAGGAAATGCCCATTACC
GATGTGACTTCAGAACTACTTACAAAGCTAAGGAGAAGGGTGTCAAGTTACCAGGCTACCACTTTGTGGA
CCACTGCATTGAGATTTTAAGCCATGACAAAGATTACAACAAGGTTAAGCTGTATGAGCATGCTGTTGCT
CATTCTGGATTGCCTGACAATGCCAGACGATCCGGTAGCGGTCACGGTACTGGTTCTACTGGTTCTGGTT
CTTCTGAGAGTGCGATTAAGCCAGACATGAAGATCAACCTCCGTATGGAAGGCAACGTAAACGGGCACCA
CTTTGTGATCGACGGAGATGGTACAGGCAAGCCTT
